>Addgene plasmid #109305 | pDJSVT91 | depositor full sequence | sequence record 206087 | Full pDJSVT91 plasmid
TTCTCATGTTTGACAGCTTATCATCGATAAGCTTTAATGCGGTAGTTTATCACAGTTAAATTGCTAACGC
AGTCAGGCACCGTGTATGAAATCTAACAATGCGCTCATCGTCATCCTCGGCACCGTCACCCTGGATGCTG
TAGGCATAGGCTTGGTTATGCCGGTACTGCCGGGCCTCTTGCGGGATATCCGGATATAGTTCCTCCTTTC
AGCAAAAAACCCCTCAAGACCCGTTTAGAGGCCCCAAGGGGTTATGCTAGTTATTGCTCAGCGGTGGCAG
CAGCCAACTCAGCTTCCTTTCGGGCTTTGTTAGCAGCCGGATCCTCGAGGGTACCCGCGGCCGCGTGGTG
GTGGTGGTGGTGTTGCCCGGCTGCGCTGGCCTTCAGGGGAACAGCGCCTGCACAAAGTGCAATCCCCGAT
GCCTGAATGAACTGACGCCGAGAGAGTGATCCCATGGTATATCTCCTTCTTAAAGTTAAACAAAATTATT
TCTAGAGGGGAATTGTTATCCGCTCACAATTCCCCTATAGTGAGTCGTATTAATTTCGCGGGATCGAGAT
CTCGATCCTCTACGCCGGACGCATCGTGGCCGGCATCACCGGCGCCACAGGTGCGGTTGCTGGCGCCTAT
ATCGCCGACATCACCGATGGGGAAGATCGGGCTCGCCACTTCGGGCTCATGAGCGCTTGTTTCGGCGTGG
GTATGGTGGCAGGCCCCGTGGCCGGGGGACTGTTGGGCGCCATCTCCTTGCATGCACCATTCCTTGCGGC
GGCGGTGCTCAACGGCCTCAACCTACTACTGGGCTGCTTCCTAATGCAGGAGTCGCATAAGGGAGAGCGT
CGAGATCCCGGACACCATCGAATGGCGCAAAACCTTTCGCGGTATGGCATGATAGCGCCCGGAAGAGAGT
CAATTCAGGGTGGTGAATGTGAAACCAGTAACGTTATACGATGTCGCAGAGTATGCCGGTGTCTCTTATC
AGACCGTTTCCCGCGTGGTGAACCAGGCCAGCCACGTTTCTGCGAAAACGCGGGAAAAAGTGGAAGCGGC
GATGGCGGAGCTGAATTACATTCCCAACCGCGTGGCACAACAACTGGCGGGCAAACAGTCGTTGCTGATT
GGCGTTGCCACCTCCAGTCTGGCCCTGCACGCGCCGTCGCAAATTGTCGCGGCGATTAAATCTCGCGCCG
ATCAACTGGGTGCCAGCGTGGTGGTGTCGATGGTAGAACGAAGCGGCGTCGAAGCCTGTAAAGCGGCGGT
GCACAATCTTCTCGCGCAACGCGTCAGTGGGCTGATCATTAACTATCCGCTGGATGACCAGGATGCCATT
GCTGTGGAAGCTGCCTGCACTAATGTTCCGGCGTTATTTCTTGATGTCTCTGACCAGACACCCATCAACA
GTATTATTTTCTCCCATGAAGACGGTACGCGACTGGGCGTGGAGCATCTGGTCGCATTGGGTCACCAGCA
AATCGCGCTGTTAGCGGGCCCATTAAGTTCTGTCTCGGCGCGTCTGCGTCTGGCTGGCTGGCATAAATAT
CTCACTCGCAATCAAATTCAGCCGATAGCGGAACGGGAAGGCGACTGGAGTGCCATGTCCGGTTTTCAAC
AAACCATGCAAATGCTGAATGAGGGCATCGTTCCCACTGCGATGCTGGTTGCCAACGATCAGATGGCGCT
GGGCGCAATGCGCGCCATTACCGAGTCCGGGCTGCGCGTTGGTGCGGATATCTCGGTAGTGGGATACGAC
GATACCGAAGACAGCTCATGTTATATCCCGCCGTTAACCACCATCAAACAGGATTTTCGCCTGCTGGGGC
AAACCAGCGTGGACCGCTTGCTGCAACTCTCTCAGGGCCAGGCGGTGAAGGGCAATCAGCTGTTGCCCGT
CTCACTGGTGAAAAGAAAAACCACCCTGGCGCCCAATACGCAAACCGCCTCTCCCCGCGCGTTGGCCGAT
TCATTAATGCAGCTGGCACGACAGGTTTCCCGACTGGAAAGCGGGCAGTGAGCGCAACGCAATTAATGTA
AGTTAGCTCACTCATTAGGCACCGGGATCTCGACCGATGCCCTTGAGAGCCTTCAACCCAGTCAGCTCCT
TCCGGTGGGCGCGGGGCATGACTATCGTCGCCGCACTTATGACTGTCTTCTTTATCATGCAACTCGTAGG
ACAGGTGCCGGCAGCGCTCTGGGTCATTTTCGGCGAGGACCGCTTTCGCTGGAGCGCGACGATGATCGGC
CTGTCGCTTGCGGTATTCGGAATCTTGCACGCCCTCGCTCAAGCCTTCGTCACTGGTCCCGCCACCAAAC
GTTTCGGCGAGAAGCAGGCCATTATCGCCGGCATGGCGGCCGACGCGCTGGGCTACGTCTTGCTGGCGTT
CGCGACGCGAGGCTGGATGGCCTTCCCCATTATGATTCTTCTCGCTTCCGGCGGCATCGGGATGCCCGCG
TTGCAGGCCATGCTGTCCAGGCAGGTAGATGACGACCATCAGGGACAGCTTCAAGGATCGCTCGCGGCTC
TTACCAGCCTAACTTCGATCACTGGACCGCTGATCGTCACGGCGATTTATGCCGCCTCGGCGAGCACATG
GAACGGGTTGGCATGGATTGTAGGCGCCGCCCTATACCTTGTCTGCCTCCCCGCGTTGCGTCGCGGTGCA
TGGAGCCGGGCCACCTCGACCTGAATGGAAGCCGGCGGCACCTCGCTAACGGATTCACCACTCCAAGAAT
TGGAGCCAATCAATTCTTGCGGAGAACTGTGAATGCGCAAACCAACCCTTGGCAGAACATATCCATCGCG
TCCGCCATCTCCAGCAGCCGCACGCGGCGCATCTCGGGCAGCGTTGGGTCCTGGCCACGGGTGCGCATGA
TCGTGCTCCTGTCGTTGAGGACCCGGCTAGGCTGGCGGGGTTGCCTTACTGGTTAGCAGAATGAATCACC
GATACGCGAGCGAACGTGAAGCGACTGCTGCTGCAAAACGTCTGCGACCTGAGCAACAACATGAATGGTC
TTCGGTTTCCGTGTTTCGTAAAGTCTGGAAACGCGGAAGTCAGCGCCCTGCACCATTATGTTCCGGATCT
GCATCGCAGGATGCTGCTGGCTACCCTGTGGAACACCTACATCTGTATTAACGAAGCGCTGGCATTGACC
CTGAGTGATTTTTCTCTGGTCCCGCCGCATCCATACCGCCAGTTGTTTACCCTCACAACGTTCCAGTAAC
CGGGCATGTTCATCATCAGTAACCCGTATCGTGAGCATCCTCTCTCGTTTCATCGGTATCATTACCCCCA
TGAACAGAAATCCCCCTTACACGGAGGCATCAGTGACCAAACAGGAAAAAACCGCCCTTAACATGGCCCG
CTTTATCAGAAGCCAGACATTAACGCTTCTGGAGAAACTCAACGAGCTGGACGCGGATGAACAGGCAGAC
ATCTGTGAATCGCTTCACGACCACGCTGATGAGCTTTACCGCAGCTGCCTCGCGCGTTTCGGTGATGACG
GTGAAAACCTCTGACACATGCAGCTCCCGGAGACGGTCACAGCTTGTCTGTAAGCGGATGCCGGGAGCAG
ACAAGCCCGTCAGGGCGCGTCAGCGGGTGTTGGCGGGTGTCGGGGCGCAGCCATGACCCAGTCACGTAGC
GATAGCGGAGTGTATACTGGCTTAACTATGCGGCATCAGAGCAGATTGTACTGAGAGTGCACCATATATG
CGGTGTGAAATACCGCACAGATGCGTAAGGAGAAAATACCGCATCAGGCGCTCTTCCGCTTCCTCGCTCA
CTGACTCGCTGCGCTCGGTCGTTCGGCTGCGGCGAGCGGTATCAGCTCACTCAAAGGCGGTAATACGGTT
ATCCACAGAATCAGGGGATAACGCAGGAAAGAACATGTGAGCAAAAGGCCAGCAAAAGGCCAGGAACCGT
AAAAAGGCCGCGTTGCTGGCGTTTTTCCATAGGCTCCGCCCCCCTGACGAGCATCACAAAAATCGACGCT
CAAGTCAGAGGTGGCGAAACCCGACAGGACTATAAAGATACCAGGCGTTTCCCCCTGGAAGCTCCCTCGT
GCGCTCTCCTGTTCCGACCCTGCCGCTTACCGGATACCTGTCCGCCTTTCTCCCTTCGGGAAGCGTGGCG
CTTTCTCATAGCTCACGCTGTAGGTATCTCAGTTCGGTGTAGGTCGTTCGCTCCAAGCTGGGCTGTGTGC
ACGAACCCCCCGTTCAGCCCGACCGCTGCGCCTTATCCGGTAACTATCGTCTTGAGTCCAACCCGGTAAG
ACACGACTTATCGCCACTGGCAGCAGCCACTGGTAACAGGATTAGCAGAGCGAGGTATGTAGGCGGTGCT
ACAGAGTTCTTGAAGTGGTGGCCTAACTACGGCTACACTAGAAGGACAGTATTTGGTATCTGCGCTCTGC
TGAAGCCAGTTACCTTCGGAAAAAGAGTTGGTAGCTCTTGATCCGGCAAACAAACCACCGCTGGTAGCGG
TGGTTTTTTTGTTTGCAAGCAGCAGATTACGCGCAGAAAAAAAGGATCTCAAGAAGATCCTTTGATCTTT
TCTACGGGGTCTGACGCTCAGTGGAACGAAAACTCACGTTAAGGGATTTTGGTCATGAGATTATCAAAAA
GGATCTTCACCTAGATCCTTTTAAATTAAAAATGAAGTTTTAAATCAATCTAAAGTATATATGAGTAAAC
TTGGTCTGACAGTTACCAATGCTTAATCAGTGAGGCACCTATCTCAGCGATCTGTCTATTTCGTTCATCC
ATAGTTGCCTGACTCCCCGTCGTGTAGATAACTACGATACGGGAGGGCTTACCATCTGGCCCCAGTGCTG
CAATGATACCGCGAGACCCACGCTCACCGGCTCCAGATTTATCAGCAATAAACCAGCCAGCCGGAAGGGC
CGAGCGCAGAAGTGGTCCTGCAACTTTATCCGCCTCCATCCAGTCTATTAATTGTTGCCGGGAAGCTAGA
GTAAGTAGTTCGCCAGTTAATAGTTTGCGCAACGTTGTTGCCATTGCTGCAGGCATCGTGGTGTCACGCT
CGTCGTTTGGTATGGCTTCATTCAGCTCCGGTTCCCAACGATCAAGGCGAGTTACATGATCCCCCATGTT
GTGCAAAAAAGCGGTTAGCTCCTTCGGTCCTCCGATCGTTGTCAGAAGTAAGTTGGCCGCAGTGTTATCA
CTCATGGTTATGGCAGCACTGCATAATTCTCTTACTGTCATGCCATCCGTAAGATGCTTTTCTGTGACTG
GTGAGTACTCAACCAAGTCATTCTGAGAATAGTGTATGCGGCGACCGAGTTGCTCTTGCCCGGCGTCAAC
ACGGGATAATACCGCGCCACATAGCAGAACTTTAAAAGTGCTCATCATTGGAAAACGTTCTTCGGGGCGA
AAACTCTCAAGGATCTTACCGCTGTTGAGATCCAGTTCGATGTAACCCACTCGTGCACCCAACTGATCTT
CAGCATCTTTTACTTTCACCAGCGTTTCTGGGTGAGCAAAAACAGGAAGGCAAAATGCCGCAAAAAAGGG
AATAAGGGCGACACGGAAATGTTGAATACTCATACTCTTCCTTTTTCAATATTATTGAAGCATTTATCAG
GGTTATTGTCTCATGAGCGGATACATATTTGAATGTATTTAGAAAAATAAACAAATAGGGGTTCCGCGCA
CATTTCCCCGAAAAGTGCCACCTGACGTCTAAGAAACCATTATTATCATGACATTAACCTATAAAAATAG
GCGTATCACGAGGCCCTTTCGTCTTCAAGAA
Features (pLannotate 1.2.2; 20 found; start..end, strand, type, name):
     10..38      +  promoter       tet promoter: E. coli promoter for tetracycline efflux protein gene
     86..190     +  CDS            TcR (fragment): tetracycline efflux protein; tet; confers resistance to tetracycline
    213..260     -  terminator     T7 terminator: transcription terminator for bacteriophage T7 RNA polymerase
    268..317     -  CDS            SET1 (fragment): solubility-enhancement tag derived from T7 phage gene 10B
    345..362     -  CDS            9xHis (fragment): 9xHis affinity tag
    363..449     -  CDS            ftsP (fragment): FTSP_ECOLI - Also known as sufI. Experimental evidence at protein level: Swiss-Prot protein existence level 1. Cell division protein that is required for growth during stress conditions. May be involved in protecting or stabilizing the divisomal assembly under conditions of stress. From Escherichia coli (strain K12).
    462..484     -  RBS            RBS: efficient ribosome binding site from bacteriophage T7 gene 10 (Olins and Rangwala, 1989)
    499..523     -  protein_bind   lac operator: The lac repressor binds to the lac operator to inhibit transcription in E. coli. This inhibition can be relieved by adding lactose or isopropyl-β-D-thiogalactopyranoside (IPTG). lac repressor encoded by lacI
    524..542     -  promoter       T7 promoter: promoter for bacteriophage T7 RNA polymerase
    564..843     +  CDS            TcR (fragment): tetracycline efflux protein; tet; confers resistance to tetracycline
    851..928     +  promoter       lacI promoter: lacI
    929..2011    +  CDS            lacI: lac repressor; lacI; The lac repressor binds to the lac operator to inhibit transcription in E. coli. This inhibition can be relieved by adding lactose or isopropyl-β-D-thiogalactopyranoside (IPTG).
   2024..2045    +  protein_bind   CAP binding site: CAP binding activates transcription in the presence of cAMP. E. coli catabolite activator protein
   2060..2684    +  CDS            TcR (fragment): tetracycline efflux protein; tet; confers resistance to tetracycline
   2926..3306    -  CDS            YPB1_ECOLX: Protein predicted: Swiss-Prot protein existence level 4. From Escherichia coli.
   3323..3514    +  CDS            rop: Rop protein, which maintains plasmids at low copy number; rop
   3616..3758    +  misc_feature   bom: basis of mobility region from pBR322
   3944..4532    -  rep_origin     ori: high-copy-number ColE1/pMB1/pBR322/pUC origin of replication
   4703..5563    -  CDS            AmpR: β-lactamase; bla; confers resistance to ampicillin, carbenicillin, and related antibiotics
   5564..5668    -  promoter       AmpR promoter: bla
