>Addgene plasmid #109305 | pDJSVT91 | addgene full sequence | sequence record 211158 | Addgene NGS Result
TTGACAGCTTATCATCGATAAGCTTTAATGCGGTAGTTTATCACAGTTAAATTGCTAACGCAGTCAGGCA
CCGTGTATGAAATCTAACAATGCGCTCATCGTCATCCTCGGCACCGTCACCCTGGATGCTGTAGGCATAG
GCTTGGTTATGCCGGTACTGCCGGGCCTCTTGCGGGATATCCGGATATAGTTCCTCCTTTCAGCAAAAAA
CCCCTCAAGACCCGTTTAGAGGCCCCAAGGGGTTATGCTAGTTATTGCTCAGCGGTGGCAGCAGCCAACT
CAGCTTCCTTTCGGGCTTTGTTAGCAGCCGGATCCTCGAGGGTACCCGCGGCCGCGTGGTGGTGGTGGTG
GTGTTGCCCGGCTGCGCTGGCCTTCAGGGGAACAGCGCCTGCACAAAGTGCAATCCCCGATGCCTGAATG
AACTGACGCCGAGAGAGTGATCCCATGGTATATCTCCTTCTTAAAGTTAAACAAAATTATTTCTAGAGGG
GAATTGTTATCCGCTCACAATTCCCCTATAGTGAGTCGTATTAATTTCGCGGGATCGAGATCTCGATCCT
CTACGCCGGACGCATCGTGGCCGGCATCACCGGCGCCACAGGTGCGGTTGCTGGCGCCTATATCGCCGAC
ATCACCGATGGGGAAGATCGGGCTCGCCACTTCGGGCTCATGAGCGCTTGTTTCGGCGTGGGTATGGTGG
CAGGCCCCGTGGCCGGGGGACTGTTGGGCGCCATCTCCTTGCATGCACCATTCCTTGCGGCGGCGGTGCT
CAACGGCCTCAACCTACTACTGGGCTGCTTCCTAATGCAGGAGTCGCATAAGGGAGAGCGTCGAGATCCC
GGACACCATCGAATGGCGCAAAACCTTTCGCGGTATGGCATGATAGCGCCCGGAAGAGAGTCAATTCAGG
GTGGTGAATGTGAAACCAGTAACGTTATACGATGTCGCAGAGTATGCCGGTGTCTCTTATCAGACCGTTT
CCCGCGTGGTGAACCAGGCCAGCCACGTTTCTGCGAAAACGCGGGAAAAAGTGGAAGCGGCGATGGCGGA
GCTGAATTACATTCCCAACCGCGTGGCACAACAACTGGCGGGCAAACAGTCGTTGCTGATTGGCGTTGCC
ACCTCCAGTCTGGCCCTGCACGCGCCGTCGCAAATTGTCGCGGCGATTAAATCTCGCGCCGATCAACTGG
GTGCCAGCGTGGTGGTGTCGATGGTAGAACGAAGCGGCGTCGAAGCCTGTAAAGCGGCGGTGCACAATCT
TCTCGCGCAACGCGTCAGTGGGCTGATCATTAACTATCCGCTGGATGACCAGGATGCCATTGCTGTGGAA
GCTGCCTGCACTAATGTTCCGGCGTTATTTCTTGATGTCTCTGACCAGACACCCATCAACAGTATTATTT
TCTCCCATGAAGACGGTACGCGACTGGGCGTGGAGCATCTGGTCGCATTGGGTCACCAGCAAATCGCGCT
GTTAGCGGGCCCATTAAGTTCTGTCTCGGCGCGTCTGCGTCTGGCTGGCTGGCATAAATATCTCACTCGC
AATCAAATTCAGCCGATAGCGGAACGGGAAGGCGACTGGAGTGCCATGTCCGGTTTTCAACAAACCATGC
AAATGCTGAATGAGGGCATCGTTCCCACTGCGATGCTGGTTGCCAACGATCAGATGGCGCTGGGCGCAAT
GCGCGCCATTACCGAGTCCGGGCTGCGCGTTGGTGCGGATATCTCGGTAGTGGGATACGACGATACCGAA
GACAGCTCATGTTATATCCCGCCGTTAACCACCATCAAACAGGATTTTCGCCTGCTGGGGCAAACCAGCG
TGGACCGCTTGCTGCAACTCTCTCAGGGCCAGGCGGTGAAGGGCAATCAGCTGTTGCCCGTCTCACTGGT
GAAAAGAAAAACCACCCTGGCGCCCAATACGCAAACCGCCTCTCCCCGCGCGTTGGCCGATTCATTAATG
CAGCTGGCACGACAGGTTTCCCGACTGGAAAGCGGGCAGTGAGCGCAACGCAATTAATGTAAGTTAGCTC
ACTCATTAGGCACCGGGATCTCGACCGATGCCCTTGAGAGCCTTCAACCCAGTCAGCTCCTTCCGGTGGG
CGCGGGGCATGACTATCGTCGCCGCACTTATGACTGTCTTCTTTATCATGCAACTCGTAGGACAGGTGCC
GGCAGCGCTCTGGGTCATTTTCGGCGAGGACCGCTTTCGCTGGAGCGCGACGATGATCGGCCTGTCGCTT
GCGGTATTCGGAATCTTGCACGCCCTCGCTCAAGCCTTCGTCACTGGTCCCGCCACCAAACGTTTCGGCG
AGAAGCAGGCCATTATCGCCGGCATGGCGGCCGACGCGCTGGGCTACGTCTTGCTGGCGTTCGCGACGCG
AGGCTGGATGGCCTTCCCCATTATGATTCTTCTCGCTTCCGGCGGCATCGGGATGCCCGCGTTGCAGGCC
ATGCTGTCCAGGCAGGTAGATGACGACCATCAGGGACAGCTTCAAGGATCGCTCGCGGCTCTTACCAGCC
TAACTTCGATCATTGGACCGCTGATCGTCACGGCGATTTATGCCGCCTCGGCGAGCACATGGAACGGGTT
GGCATGGATTGTAGGCGCCGCCCTATACCTTGTCTGCCTCCCCGCGTTGCGTCGCGGTGCATGGAGCCGG
GCCACCTCGACCTGAATGGAAGCCGGCGGCACCTCGCTAACGGATTCACCACTCCAAGAATTGGAGCCAA
TCAATTCTTGCGGAGAACTGTGAATGCGCAAACCAACCCTTGGCAGAACATATCCATCGCGTCCGCCATC
TCCAGCAGCCGCACGCGGCGCATCTCGGGCAGCGTTGGGTCCTGGCCACGGGTGCGCATGATCGTGCTCC
TGTCGTTGAGGACCCGGCTAGGCTGGCGGGGTTGCCTTACTGGTTAGCAGAATGAATCACCGATACGCGA
GCGAACGTGAAGCGACTGCTGCTGCAAAACGTCTGCGACCTGAGCAACAACATGAATGGTCTTCGGTTTC
CGTGTTTCGTAAAGTCTGGAAACGCGGAAGTCAGCGCCCTGCACCATTATGTTCCGGATCTGCATCGCAG
GATGCTGCTGGCTACCCTGTGGAACACCTACATCTGTATTAACGAAGCGCTGGCATTGACCCTGAGTGAT
TTTTCTCTGGTCCCGCCGCATCCATACCGCCAGTTGTTTACCCTCACAACGTTCCAGTAACCGGGCATGT
TCATCATCAGTAACCCGTATCGTGAGCATCCTCTCTCGTTTCATCGGTATCATTACCCCCATGAACAGAA
ATCCCCCTTACACGGAGGCATCAGTGACCAAACAGGAAAAAACCGCCCTTAACATGGCCCGCTTTATCAG
AAGCCAGACATTAACGCTTCTGGAGAAACTCAACGAGCTGGACGCGGATGAACAGGCAGACATCTGTGAA
TCGCTTCACGACCACGCTGATGAGCTTTACCGCAGCTGCCTCGCGCGTTTCGGTGATGACGGTGAAAACC
TCTGACACATGCAGCTCCCGGAGACGGTCACAGCTTGTCTGTAAGCGGATGCCGGGAGCAGACAAGCCCG
TCAGGGCGCGTCAGCGGGTGTTGGCGGGTGTCGGGGCGCAGCCATGACCCAGTCACGTAGCGATAGCGGA
GTGTATACTGGCTTAACTATGCGGCATCAGAGCAGATTGTACTGAGAGTGCACCATTGCGGTGTGAAATA
CCGCACAGATGCGTAAGGAGAAAATACCGCATCAGGCGCTCTTCCGCTTCCTCGCTCACTGACTCGCTGC
GCTCGGTCGTTCGGCTGCGGCGAGCGGTATCAGCTCACTCAAAGGCGGTAATACGGTTATCCACAGAATC
AGGGGATAACGCAGGAAAGAACATGTGAGCAAAAGGCCAGCAAAAGGCCAGGAACCGTAAAAAGGCCGCG
TTGCTGGCGTTTTTCCATAGGCTCCGCCCCCCTGACGAGCATCACAAAAATCGACGCTCAAGTCAGAGGT
GGCGAAACCCGACAGGACTATAAAGATACCAGGCGTTTCCCCCTGGAAGCTCCCTCGTGCGCTCTCCTGT
TCCGACCCTGCCGCTTACCGGATACCTGTCCGCCTTTCTCCCTTCGGGAAGCGTGGCGCTTTCTCATAGC
TCACGCTGTAGGTATCTCAGTTCGGTGTAGGTCGTTCGCTCCAAGCTGGGCTGTGTGCACGAACCCCCCG
TTCAGCCCGACCGCTGCGCCTTATCCGGTAACTATCGTCTTGAGTCCAACCCGGTAAGACACGACTTATC
GCCACTGGCAGCAGCCACTGGTAACAGGATTAGCAGAGCGAGGTATGTAGGCGGTGCTACAGAGTTCTTG
AAGTGGTGGCCTAACTACGGCTACACTAGAAGGACAGTATTTGGTATCTGCGCTCTGCTGAAGCCAGTTA
CCTTCGGAAAAAGAGTTGGTAGCTCTTGATCCGGCAAACAAACCACCGCTGGTAGCGGTGGTTTTTTTGT
TTGCAAGCAGCAGATTACGCGCAGAAAAAAAGGATCTCAAGAAGATCCTTTGATCTTTTCTACGGGGTCT
GACGCTCAGTGGAACGAAAACTCACGTTAAGGGATTTTGGTCATGAGATTATCAAAAAGGATCTTCACCT
AGATCCTTTTAAATTAAAAATGAAGTTTTAAATCAATCTAAAGTATATATGAGTAAACTTGGTCTGACAG
TTACCAATGCTTAATCAGTGAGGCACCTATCTCAGCGATCTGTCTATTTCGTTCATCCATAGTTGCCTGA
CTCCCCGTCGTGTAGATAACTACGATACGGGAGGGCTTACCATCTGGCCCCAGTGCTGCAATGATACCGC
GAGACCCACGCTCACCGGCTCCAGATTTATCAGCAATAAACCAGCCAGCCGGAAGGGCCGAGCGCAGAAG
TGGTCCTGCAACTTTATCCGCCTCCATCCAGTCTATTAATTGTTGCCGGGAAGCTAGAGTAAGTAGTTCG
CCAGTTAATAGTTTGCGCAACGTTGTTGCCATTGCTGCAGGCATCGTGGTGTCACGCTCGTCGTTTGGTA
TGGCTTCATTCAGCTCCGGTTCCCAACGATCAAGGCGAGTTACATGATCCCCCATGTTGTGCAAAAAAGC
GGTTAGCTCCTTCGGTCCTCCGATCGTTGTCAGAAGTAAGTTGGCCGCAGTGTTATCACTCATGGTTATG
GCAGCACTGCATAATTCTCTTACTGTCATGCCATCCGTAAGATGCTTTTCTGTGACTGGTGAGTACTCAA
CCAAGTCATTCTGAGAATAGTGTATGCGGCGACCGAGTTGCTCTTGCCCGGCGTCAACACGGGATAATAC
CGCGCCACATAGCAGAACTTTAAAAGTGCTCATCATTGGAAAACGTTCTTCGGGGCGAAAACTCTCAAGG
ATCTTACCGCTGTTGAGATCCAGTTCGATGTAACCCACTCGTGCACCCAACTGATCTTCAGCATCTTTTA
CTTTCACCAGCGTTTCTGGGTGAGCAAAAACAGGAAGGCAAAATGCCGCAAAAAAGGGAATAAGGGCGAC
ACGGAAATGTTGAATACTCATACTCTTCCTTTTTCAATATTATTGAAGCATTTATCAGGGTTATTGTCTC
ATGAGCGGATACATATTTGAATGTATTTAGAAAAATAAACAAATAGGGGTTCCGCGCACATTTCCCCGAA
AAGTGCCACCTGACGTCTAAGAAACCATTATTATCATGACATTAACCTATAAAAATAGGCGTATCACGAG
GCCCTTTCGTCTTCAAGAATTCTCATGT
Features (pLannotate 1.2.2; 20 found; start..end, strand, type, name):
      1..29      +  promoter       tet promoter: E. coli promoter for tetracycline efflux protein gene
     77..181     +  CDS            TcR (fragment): tetracycline efflux protein; tet; confers resistance to tetracycline
    204..251     -  terminator     T7 terminator: transcription terminator for bacteriophage T7 RNA polymerase
    259..308     -  CDS            SET1 (fragment): solubility-enhancement tag derived from T7 phage gene 10B
    336..353     -  CDS            9xHis (fragment): 9xHis affinity tag
    354..440     -  CDS            ftsP (fragment): FTSP_ECOLI - Also known as sufI. Experimental evidence at protein level: Swiss-Prot protein existence level 1. Cell division protein that is required for growth during stress conditions. May be involved in protecting or stabilizing the divisomal assembly under conditions of stress. From Escherichia coli (strain K12).
    453..475     -  RBS            RBS: efficient ribosome binding site from bacteriophage T7 gene 10 (Olins and Rangwala, 1989)
    490..514     -  protein_bind   lac operator: The lac repressor binds to the lac operator to inhibit transcription in E. coli. This inhibition can be relieved by adding lactose or isopropyl-β-D-thiogalactopyranoside (IPTG). lac repressor encoded by lacI
    515..533     -  promoter       T7 promoter: promoter for bacteriophage T7 RNA polymerase
    555..834     +  CDS            TcR (fragment): tetracycline efflux protein; tet; confers resistance to tetracycline
    842..919     +  promoter       lacI promoter: lacI
    920..2002    +  CDS            lacI: lac repressor; lacI; The lac repressor binds to the lac operator to inhibit transcription in E. coli. This inhibition can be relieved by adding lactose or isopropyl-β-D-thiogalactopyranoside (IPTG).
   2015..2036    +  protein_bind   CAP binding site: CAP binding activates transcription in the presence of cAMP. E. coli catabolite activator protein
   2051..2675    +  CDS            TcR (fragment): tetracycline efflux protein; tet; confers resistance to tetracycline
   2917..3297    -  CDS            YPB1_ECOLX: Protein predicted: Swiss-Prot protein existence level 4. From Escherichia coli.
   3314..3505    +  CDS            rop: Rop protein, which maintains plasmids at low copy number; rop
   3607..3746    +  misc_feature   bom: basis of mobility region from pBR322
   3932..4520    -  rep_origin     ori: high-copy-number ColE1/pMB1/pBR322/pUC origin of replication
   4691..5551    -  CDS            AmpR: β-lactamase; bla; confers resistance to ampicillin, carbenicillin, and related antibiotics
   5552..5656    -  promoter       AmpR promoter: bla
