[The description below was written by a language model from this plasmid's Addgene catalogue record and pLannotate feature annotations shown in this document.]
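Description:
pDJSVT91 is an empty bacterial expression backbone derived from pET-16b, in which the segment between the NcoI and XhoI sites was replaced with a new sequence designed for exporting recombinant proteins out of the E. coli cytoplasm. It replicates from a ColE1/pMB1-type origin, accompanied by the rop gene and the bom region inherited from pBR322, and is selected with ampicillin through the bla (AmpR) gene and its promoter. The catalogue lists it as high copy, although the presence of rop would normally moderate copy number. Several tetracycline-resistance fragments and a tet promoter are annotated, but these are non-functional remnants of the pBR322 lineage rather than a usable marker.

The expression cassette consists of a T7 promoter followed by a lac operator, the phage T7 gene 10 ribosome binding site, and an open reading frame that begins with the first 30 residues of E. coli SufI (FtsP), followed directly by a His6 tag, with a T7 terminator downstream. The SufI leader is a twin-arginine translocation (TAT) signal, which directs folded proteins across the inner membrane, while the histidine tag allows affinity purification. A plasmid-borne lacI gene supplies repressor, so transcription is held off until IPTG induction in a host providing T7 RNA polymerase. A short fragment annotated as a T7 gene 10-derived tag lies between the His tag and terminator and is probably residual pET sequence. No gene of interest is present. Users insert a coding sequence by restriction cloning downstream of the signal and tag to produce periplasmic, outer membrane or secreted proteins. The depositor and sequencing-derived records differ by only a few nucleotides and share the same feature layout.
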