Addgene plasmid #109305: pDJSVT91
Purpose: (Empty Backbone) Express periplasmic, outer membrane, or secreted proteins in E. coli - SufI signal (TAT) and His6 tag
Depositing lab: Daniel Slade. Depositing organization: Virginia Polytechnic Institute and State University. Publication: A Vector Suite for the Overexpression and Purification of Tagged Outer Membrane, Periplasmic, and Secreted Proteins in E. coli. Casasanta MA, Slade DJ. Methods Mol Biol. 2019;1960:123-138. doi: 10.1007/978-1-4939-9167-9_11. PubMed 30798527.
Backbone
  Vector backbone: pET-16b
  Backbone manufacturer: EMD Millipore
  Backbone size (bp): 5711
  Modifications to backbone: Removed DNA between NcoI and XhoI sites and replaced with a new sequence.
  Vector type: Bacterial Expression
  Promoter: T7
  Tag / fusion protein: SufI 1-30, 6His (N terminal on backbone)
Growth in bacteria
  Bacterial resistance: Ampicillin, 100 μg/mL
  Growth temperature: 37°C
  Growth strain: DH5alpha
  Copy number: High Copy
Gene/Insert
  Cloning method: Restriction Enzyme
  Sequencing primers: 5′ T7 promoter; 3′ T7 terminator
Terms and licenses: Academic/Nonprofit Terms; Industry Terms: Not Available to Industry
How to cite: pDJSVT91 was a gift from Daniel Slade (Addgene plasmid # 109305 ; http://n2t.net/addgene:109305 ; RRID:Addgene_109305)
